Addgene plasmid #66928: pcDNA3 Flag-humanTRAF3 (1096)
Purpose: Mammalian Expression of TRAF3
Depositing lab: Michael Karin. Depositing organization: University of California, San Diego (UCSD).
Backbone
  Vector backbone: pcDNA3
  Vector type: Mammalian Expression
  Selectable markers: Neomycin (select with G418)
Growth in bacteria
  Bacterial resistance: Ampicillin, 100 μg/mL
  Growth temperature: 37°C
  Growth strain: DH5alpha
  Copy number: High Copy
Gene/Insert
  Gene/Insert name: TRAF3
  Species: H. sapiens (human)
  Entrez Gene: TRAF3 (a.k.a. CAP-1, CAP1, CD40bp, CRAF1, IIAE5, LAP1, RNF118)
  Promoter: CMV
  Tag / fusion protein: Flag (N terminal on insert)
  Cloning method: Unknown
  Sequencing primers: 5′ CMV-F; 3′ BGH-rev
Terms and licenses: Academic/Nonprofit Terms; Industry Terms: Not Available to Industry
How to cite: pcDNA3 Flag-humanTRAF3 (1096) was a gift from Michael Karin (Addgene plasmid # 66928 ; http://n2t.net/addgene:66928 ; RRID:Addgene_66928)
