[The description below was written by a language model from this plasmid's Addgene catalogue record and pLannotate feature annotations shown in this document.]
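Description:
pcDNA3 Flag-humanTRAF3 (1096) is a mammalian expression plasmid of about 7.1 kb, built on the pcDNA3 backbone, that drives production of human TRAF3 carrying an N-terminal FLAG epitope. It is propagated in E. coli as a high-copy plasmid through its ColE1/pUC-type origin, with ampicillin selection provided by the β-lactamase gene and its native promoter. An f1 origin is also present. For transfected mammalian cells, a neomycin phosphotransferase gene driven by the SV40 enhancer/early promoter and terminated by the SV40 polyadenylation signal permits G418 selection of stable lines.

The expression cassette consists of the human cytomegalovirus immediate-early enhancer and promoter, followed by the FLAG coding sequence placed directly upstream of the TRAF3 open reading frame, with the bovine growth hormone polyadenylation signal ending the transcript. T7 and SP6 phage promoters flank the insert in opposing orientations, as is typical of pcDNA3, and could support in vitro transcription. The automated annotation also reports several short fragment hits (a truncated HIV-1 LTR piece, a ble fragment, a lacI fragment, lac promoter/operator elements and a bom fragment), which appear to be backbone remnants or similarity matches rather than functional parts of the design. The cloning method is not recorded.

TRAF3 is an adaptor and component of E3 ubiquitin ligase complexes that regulates NF-κB and MAP kinase activation, B-cell survival, and cytokine and interferon responses. The stated purpose is simply mammalian expression of TRAF3. The FLAG tag would allow detection or immunoprecipitation of the overexpressed protein with anti-FLAG antibodies in studies of these signalling pathways.
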