Features (pLannotate 1.2.2; 22 found; start..end, strand, type, name):
    178..557     +  enhancer       CMV enhancer: human cytomegalovirus immediate early enhancer
    558..761     +  promoter       CMV promoter: human cytomegalovirus (CMV) immediate early promoter
    757..790     +  LTR            5' LTR (truncated) (fragment): truncated 5' long terminal repeat (LTR) from HIV-1
    806..824     +  promoter       T7 promoter: promoter for bacteriophage T7 RNA polymerase
    908..928     +  CDS            FLAG (fragment): FLAG® epitope tag, followed by an enterokinase cleavage site
    929..2554    +  CDS            TRAF3: TRAF3_HUMAN - Also known as CAP1, CRAF1. Experimental evidence at protein level: Swiss-Prot protein existence level 1. Regulates pathways leading to the activation of NF-kappa-B and MAP kinases, and plays a central role in the regulation of B-cell survival. Part of signaling pathways leading to the production of cytokines and interferon. Required for normal antibody isotype switching from IgM to IgG. Plays a role T-cell dependent immune responses. Plays a role in the regulation of antiviral responses. Is an essential constituent of several E3 ubiquitin-protein ligase complexes. May have E3 ubi
   2585..2603    -  promoter       SP6 promoter: promoter for bacteriophage SP6 RNA polymerase
   2629..2853    +  polyA_signal   bGH poly(A) signal: bovine growth hormone polyadenylation signal
   2857..2878    +  promoter       SV40 promoter (fragment): SV40 enhancer and early promoter
   2899..3327    +  rep_origin     f1 ori (sequence partly withheld): f1 bacteriophage origin of replication; arrow indicates direction of (+) strand synthesis
   3341..3670    +  promoter       SV40 promoter: SV40 enhancer and early promoter
   3737..4528    +  CDS            neo: KKA2_KLEPN - Also known as kan, nptII. Experimental evidence at protein level: Swiss-Prot protein existence level 1. Resistance to kanamycin, neomycin, paromomycin, ribostamycin, butirosin and gentamicin B. From Klebsiella pneumoniae.
   4552..4710    +  CDS            ble (fragment): BLE_KLEPN - Experimental evidence at protein level: Swiss-Prot protein existence level 1. Binding protein with a strong affinity to the bleomycin family of antibiotics. Binds to CL990; an antimitotic-antibiotic compound. From Klebsiella pneumoniae.
   4705..4826    +  polyA_signal   SV40 poly(A) signal: SV40 polyadenylation signal
   4899..4915    -  protein_bind   lac operator: The lac repressor binds to the lac operator to inhibit transcription in E. coli. This inhibition can be relieved by adding lactose or isopropyl-β-D-thiogalactopyranoside (IPTG). lac repressor encoded by lacI
   4923..4953    -  promoter       lac promoter: promoter for the E. coli lac operon
   4968..4989    -  protein_bind   CAP binding site: CAP binding activates transcription in the presence of cAMP. E. coli catabolite activator protein
   5002..5094    -  CDS            lacI (fragment): lac repressor; lacI; The lac repressor binds to the lac operator to inhibit transcription in E. coli. This inhibition can be relieved by adding lactose or isopropyl-β-D-thiogalactopyranoside (IPTG).
   5277..5865    -  rep_origin     ori: high-copy-number ColE1/pMB1/pBR322/pUC origin of replication
   6036..6896    -  CDS            AmpR: β-lactamase; bla; confers resistance to ampicillin, carbenicillin, and related antibiotics
   6897..7001    -  promoter       AmpR promoter: bla
   7060..23      -  misc_feature   bom (fragment) (across the origin): basis of mobility region from pBR322
>Addgene plasmid #66928 | pcDNA3 Flag-humanTRAF3 (1096) | addgene full sequence | sequence record 190145 | Addgene NGS Result
ATGCCGCATAGTTAAGCCAGTATCTGCTCCCTGCTTGTGTGTTGGAGGTCGCTGAGTAGTGCGCGAGCAA
AATTTAAGCTACAACAAGGCAAGGCTTGACCGACAATTGCATGAAGAATCTGCTTAGGGTTAGGCGTTTT
GCGCTGCTTCGCGATGTACGGGCCAGATATACGCGTTGACATTGATTATTGACTAGTTATTAATAGTAAT
CAATTACGGGGTCATTAGTTCATAGCCCATATATGGAGTTCCGCGTTACATAACTTACGGTAAATGGCCC
GCCTGGCTGACCGCCCAACGACCCCCGCCCATTGACGTCAATAATGACGTATGTTCCCATAGTAACGCCA
ATAGGGACTTTCCATTGACGTCAATGGGTGGAGTATTTACGGTAAACTGCCCACTTGGCAGTACATCAAG
TGTATCATATGCCAAGTACGCCCCCTATTGACGTCAATGACGGTAAATGGCCCGCCTGGCATTATGCCCA
GTACATGACCTTATGGGACTTTCCTACTTGGCAGTACATCTACGTATTAGTCATCGCTATTACCATGGTG
ATGCGGTTTTGGCAGTACATCAATGGGCGTGGATAGCGGTTTGACTCACGGGGATTTCCAAGTCTCCACC
CCATTGACGTCAATGGGAGTTTGTTTTGGCACCAAAATCAACGGGACTTTCCAAAATGTCGTAACAACTC
CGCCCCATTGACGCAAATGGGCGGTAGGCGTGTACGGTGGGAGGTCTATATAAGCAGAGCTCTCTGGCTA
ACTAGAGAACCCACTGCTTACTGGCTTATCGAAATTAATACGACTCACTATAGGGAGACCCAAGCTTGGT
ACCGAGCTCGGATCCACTAGTAACGGCCGCCAGTGTGCTGGAATTCGCCCTTATGTCTAGAATGGACTAC
AAGGACGACGATGACAAGGAGTCGAGTAAAAAGATGGACTCTCCTGGCGCGCTGCAGACTAACCCGCCGC
TAAAGCTGCACACTGACCGCAGTGCTGGGACGCCAGTTTTTGTCCCTGAACAAGGAGGTTACAAGGAAAA
GTTTGTGAAGACCGTGGAGGACAAGTACAAGTGTGAGAAGTGCCACCTGGTGCTGTGCAGCCCGAAGCAG
ACCGAGTGTGGGCACCGCTTCTGCGAGAGCTGCATGGCGGCCCTGCTGAGCTCTTCAAGTCCAAAATGTA
CAGCGTGTCAAGAGAGCATCGTTAAAGATAAGGTGTTTAAGGATAATTGCTGCAAGAGAGAAATTCTGGC
TCTTCAGATCTATTGTCGGAATGAAAGCAGAGGTTGTGCAGAGCAGTTAATGCTGGGACATCTGCTGGTG
CATTTAAAAAATGATTGCCATTTTGAAGAACTTCCATGTGTGCGTCCTGACTGCAAAGAAAAGGTCTTGA
GGAAAGACCTGCGAGACCACGTGGAGAAGGCGTGTAAATACCGGGAAGCCACATGCAGCCACTGCAAGAG
TCAGGTTCCGATGATCGCGCTGCAGAAACACGAAGACACCGACTGTCCCTGCGTGGTGGTGTCCTGCCCT
CACAAGTGCAGCGTCCAGACTCTCCTGAGGAGCGAGGGGACAAACCAGCAGATCAAGGCCCACGAGGCCA
GCTCCGCCGTGCAGCACGTCAACCTGCTGAAGGAGTGGAGCAACTCGCTCGAAAAGAAGGTTTCCTTGTT
GCAGAATGAAAGTGTAGAAAAAAACAAGAGCATACAAAGTTTGCACAATCAGATATGTAGCTTTGAAATT
GAAATTGAGAGACAAAAGGAAATGCTTCGAAATAATGAATCCAAAATCCTTCATTTACAGCGAGTGATAG
ACAGCCAAGCAGAGAAACTGAAGGAGCTTGACAAGGAGATCCGGCCCTTCCGGCAGAACTGGGAGGAAGC
AGACAGCATGAAGAGCAGCGTGGAGTCCCTCCAGAACCGCGTGACCGAGCTGGAGAGCGTGGACAAGAGC
GCGGGGCAAGTGGCTCGGAACACAGGCCTGCTGGAGTCCCAGCTGAGCCGGCATGACCAGATGCTGAGTG
TGCACGACATCCGCCTAGCCGACATGGACCTGCGCTTCCAGGTCCTGGAGACCGCCAGCTACAATGGAGT
GCTCATCTGGAAGATTCGCGACTACAAGCGGCGGAAGCAGGAGGCCGTCATGGGGAAGACCCTGTCCCTT
TACAGCCAGCCTTTCTACACTGGTTACTTTGGCTATAAGATGTGTGCCAGGGTCTACCTGAACGGGGACG
GGATGGGGAAGGGGACGCACTTGTCGCTGTTTTTTGTCATCATGCGTGGAGAATATGATGCCCTGCTTCC
TTGGCCGTTTAAGCAGAAAGTGACACTCATGCTGATGGATCAGGGGTCCTCTCGACGTCATTTGGGAGAT
GCATTCAAGCCCGACCCCAACAGCAGCAGCTTCAAGAAGCCCACTGGAGAGATGAATATCGCCTCTGGCT
GCCCAGTCTTTGTGGCCCAAACTGTTCTAGAAAATGGGACATATATTAAAGATGATACAATTTTTATTAA
AGTCATAGTGGATACTTCGGATCTGCCCGATCCCTGACTCGAGCATGCATCTAGAGGGCCCTATTCTATA
GTGTCACCTAAATGCTAGAGCTCGCTGATCAGCCTCGACTGTGCCTTCTAGTTGCCAGCCATCTGTTGTT
TGCCCCTCCCCCGTGCCTTCCTTGACCCTGGAAGGTGCCACTCCCACTGTCCTTTCCTAATAAAATGAGG
AAATTGCATCGCATTGTCTGAGTAGGTGTCATTCTATTCTGGGGGGTGGGGTGGGGCAGGACAGCAAGGG
GGAGGATTGGGAAGACAATAGCAGGCATGCTGGGGATGCGGTGGGCTCTATGGCTTCTGAGGCGGAAAGA
ACCAGCTGGGGCTCTAGGGGGTATCCCC
[124 nt withheld, positions 2899-3022]
C
[91 nt withheld, positions 3024-3114]
A
[49 nt withheld, positions 3116-3164]
CCTTTGACGTTGGAGTCCACGTTCTTT
[37 nt withheld, positions 3192-3228]
ACCCTATCTCGGTCTATTCTTTTGATTTATAAGGGATTTTGCCGATTTCGGCCTATTGGTTAAAAAATGA
GCTGATTTAACAAAAATTTAACGCGAATTAATTCTGTGGAATGTGTGTCAGTTAGGGTGTGGAAAGTCCC
CAGGCTCCCCAGCAGGCAGAAGTATGCAAAGCATGCATCTCAATTAGTCAGCAACCAGGTGTGGAAAGTC
CCCAGGCTCCCCAGCAGGCAGAAGTATGCAAAGCATGCATCTCAATTAGTCAGCAACCATAGTCCCGCCC
CTAACTCCGCCCATCCCGCCCCTAACTCCGCCCAGTTCCGCCCATTCTCCGCCCCATGGCTGACTAATTT
TTTTTATTTATGCAGAGGCCGAGGCCGCCTCTGCCTCTGAGCTATTCCAGAAGTAGTGAGGAGGCTTTTT
TGGAGGCCTAGGCTTTTGCAAAAAGCTCCCGGGAGCTTGTATATCCATTTTCGGATCTGATCAAGAGACA
GGATGAGGATCGTTTCGCATGATTGAACAAGATGGATTGCACGCAGGTTCTCCGGCCGCTTGGGTGGAGA
GGCTATTCGGCTATGACTGGGCACAACAGACAATCGGCTGCTCTGATGCCGCCGTGTTCCGGCTGTCAGC
GCAGGGGCGCCCGGTTCTTTTTGTCAAGACCGACCTGTCCGGTGCCCTGAATGAACTGCAGGACGAGGCA
GCGCGGCTATCGTGGCTGGCCACGACGGGCGTTCCTTGCGCAGCTGTGCTCGACGTTGTCACTGAAGCGG
GAAGGGACTGGCTGCTATTGGGCGAAGTGCCGGGGCAGGATCTCCTGTCATCTCACCTTGCTCCTGCCGA
GAAAGTATCCATCATGGCTGATGCAATGCGGCGGCTGCATACGCTTGATCCGGCTACCTGCCCATTCGAC
CACCAAGCGAAACATCGCATCGAGCGAGCACGTACTCGGATGGAAGCCGGTCTTGTCGATCAGGATGATC
TGGACGAAGAGCATCAGGGGCTCGCGCCAGCCGAACTGTTCGCCAGGCTCAAGGCGCGCATGCCCGACGG
CGAGGATCTCGTCGTGACCCATGGCGATGCCTGCTTGCCGAATATCATGGTGGAAAATGGCCGCTTTTCT
GGATTCATCGACTGTGGCCGGCTGGGTGTGGCGGACCGCTATCAGGACATAGCGTTGGCTACCCGTGATA
TTGCTGAAGAGCTTGGCGGCGAATGGGCTGACCGCTTCCTCGTGCTTTACGGTATCGCCGCTCCCGATTC
GCAGCGCATCGCCTTCTATCGCCTTCTTGACGAGTTCTTCTGAGCGGGACTCTGGGGTTCGAAATGACCG
ACCAAGCGACGCCCAACCTGCCATCACGAGATTTCGATTCCACCGCCGCCTTCTATGAAAGGTTGGGCTT
CGGAATCGTTTTCCGGGACGCCGGCTGGATGATCCTCCAGCGCGGGGATCTCATGCTGGAGTTCTTCGCC
CACCCCAACTTGTTTATTGCAGCTTATAATGGTTACAAATAAAGCAATAGCATCACAAATTTCACAAATA
AAGCATTTTTTTCACTGCATTCTAGTTGTGGTTTGTCCAAACTCATCAATGTATCTTATCATGTCTGTAT
ACCGTCGACCTCTAGCTAGAGCTTGGCGTAATCATGGTCATAGCTGTTTCCTGTGTGAAATTGTTATCCG
CTCACAATTCCACACAACATACGAGCCGGAAGCATAAAGTGTAAAGCCTGGGGTGCCTAATGAGTGAGCT
AACTCACATTAATTGCGTTGCGCTCACTGCCCGCTTTCCAGTCGGGAAACCTGTCGTGCCAGCTGCATTA
ATGAATCGGCCAACGCGCGGGGAGAGGCGGTTTGCGTATTGGGCGCTCTTCCGCTTCCTCGCTCACTGAC
TCGCTGCGCTCGGTCGTTCGGCTGCGGCGAGCGGTATCAGCTCACTCAAAGGCGGTAATACGGTTATCCA
CAGAATCAGGGGATAACGCAGGAAAGAACATGTGAGCAAAAGGCCAGCAAAAGGCCAGGAACCGTAAAAA
GGCCGCGTTGCTGGCGTTTTTCCATAGGCTCCGCCCCCCTGACGAGCATCACAAAAATCGACGCTCAAGT
CAGAGGTGGCGAAACCCGACAGGACTATAAAGATACCAGGCGTTTCCCCCTGGAAGCTCCCTCGTGCGCT
CTCCTGTTCCGACCCTGCCGCTTACCGGATACCTGTCCGCCTTTCTCCCTTCGGGAAGCGTGGCGCTTTC
TCATAGCTCACGCTGTAGGTATCTCAGTTCGGTGTAGGTCGTTCGCTCCAAGCTGGGCTGTGTGCACGAA
CCCCCCGTTCAGCCCGACCGCTGCGCCTTATCCGGTAACTATCGTCTTGAGTCCAACCCGGTAAGACACG
ACTTATCGCCACTGGCAGCAGCCACTGGTAACAGGATTAGCAGAGCGAGGTATGTAGGCGGTGCTACAGA
GTTCTTGAAGTGGTGGCCTAACTACGGCTACACTAGAAGAACAGTATTTGGTATCTGCGCTCTGCTGAAG
CCAGTTACCTTCGGAAAAAGAGTTGGTAGCTCTTGATCCGGCAAACAAACCACCGCTGGTAGCGGTGGTT
TTTTTGTTTGCAAGCAGCAGATTACGCGCAGAAAAAAAGGATCTCAAGAAGATCCTTTGATCTTTTCTAC
GGGGTCTGACGCTCAGTGGAACGAAAACTCACGTTAAGGGATTTTGGTCATGAGATTATCAAAAAGGATC
TTCACCTAGATCCTTTTAAATTAAAAATGAAGTTTTAAATCAATCTAAAGTATATATGAGTAAACTTGGT
CTGACAGTTACCAATGCTTAATCAGTGAGGCACCTATCTCAGCGATCTGTCTATTTCGTTCATCCATAGT
TGCCTGACTCCCCGTCGTGTAGATAACTACGATACGGGAGGGCTTACCATCTGGCCCCAGTGCTGCAATG
ATACCGCGAGACCCACGCTCACCGGCTCCAGATTTATCAGCAATAAACCAGCCAGCCGGAAGGGCCGAGC
GCAGAAGTGGTCCTGCAACTTTATCCGCCTCCATCCAGTCTATTAATTGTTGCCGGGAAGCTAGAGTAAG
TAGTTCGCCAGTTAATAGTTTGCGCAACGTTGTTGCCATTGCTACAGGCATCGTGGTGTCACGCTCGTCG
TTTGGTATGGCTTCATTCAGCTCCGGTTCCCAACGATCAAGGCGAGTTACATGATCCCCCATGTTGTGCA
AAAAAGCGGTTAGCTCCTTCGGTCCTCCGATCGTTGTCAGAAGTAAGTTGGCCGCAGTGTTATCACTCAT
GGTTATGGCAGCACTGCATAATTCTCTTACTGTCATGCCATCCGTAAGATGCTTTTCTGTGACTGGTGAG
TACTCAACCAAGTCATTCTGAGAATAGTGTATGCGGCGACCGAGTTGCTCTTGCCCGGCGTCAATACGGG
ATAATACCGCGCCACATAGCAGAACTTTAAAAGTGCTCATCATTGGAAAACGTTCTTCGGGGCGAAAACT
CTCAAGGATCTTACCGCTGTTGAGATCCAGTTCGATGTAACCCACTCGTGCACCCAACTGATCTTCAGCA
TCTTTTACTTTCACCAGCGTTTCTGGGTGAGCAAAAACAGGAAGGCAAAATGCCGCAAAAAAGGGAATAA
GGGCGACACGGAAATGTTGAATACTCATACTCTTCCTTTTTCAATATTATTGAAGCATTTATCAGGGTTA
TTGTCTCATGAGCGGATACATATTTGAATGTATTTAGAAAAATAAACAAATAGGGGTTCCGCGCACATTT
CCCCGAAAAGTGCCACCTGACGTCGACGGATCGGGAGATCTCCCGATCCCCTATGGTGCACTCTCAGTAC
AATCTGCTCTG
